Addgene plasmid #91611: pPN086
Purpose: Express sgRNA targeting human FES
Depositing lab: Lindy Barrett. Depositing organization: Broad Institute. Publication: A Scaled Framework for CRISPR Editing of Human Pluripotent Stem Cells to Study Psychiatric Disease. Hazelbaker DZ, Beccard A, Bara AM, Dabkowski N, Messana A, Mazzucato P, Lam D, Manning D, Eggan K, Barrett LE. Stem Cell Reports. 2017 Oct 10;9(4):1315-1327. doi: 10.1016/j.stemcr.2017.09.006. PubMed 29020615.
Backbone
  Vector backbone: pUC19-U6 promoter
  Vector type: CRISPR
Growth in bacteria
  Bacterial resistance: Ampicillin, 100 μg/mL
  Growth temperature: 37°C
  Growth strain: DH5alpha
  Copy number: High Copy
Gene/Insert
  Gene/Insert name: FES (alt name: NM_002005.3)
  gRNA/shRNA sequence: CCCGTGCCAGAGCTCGGTAC
  Species: H. sapiens (human)
  Insert size (bp): 21
  Entrez Gene: FES (a.k.a. FPS)
  Promoter: U6
  Cloning method: Restriction Enzyme; 5′ cloning site BbsI (destroyed during cloning); 3′ cloning site BbsI (destroyed during cloning)
  Sequencing primers: 5′ M13F (-21)
Terms and licenses: Academic/Nonprofit Terms; Industry Terms: Not Available to Industry
How to cite: pPN086 was a gift from Lindy Barrett (Addgene plasmid # 91611 ; http://n2t.net/addgene:91611 ; RRID:Addgene_91611)
