[The description below was written by a language model from this plasmid's Addgene catalogue record and pLannotate feature annotations shown in this document.]
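Description:
pPN086 is a small (about 3.0 kb) CRISPR guide RNA expression plasmid built on a pUC19 backbone carrying a human U6 promoter. It is maintained in E. coli at high copy through the pUC/ColE1-type origin of replication and selected with ampicillin via the β-lactamase (AmpR) gene and its native promoter. The remaining annotated elements, including the lac promoter, operator and CAP binding site, as well as fragments of lacI, lacZα, rop, bom and the pUC multiple cloning site, are remnants of the pUC19 parent and have no role in the guide RNA payload.

The functional cassette consists of the U6 promoter, an RNA polymerase III promoter suited to producing short, uncapped transcripts, followed by a roughly 20-nucleotide spacer targeting human FES (also known as FPS) and the Streptococcus pyogenes Cas9 guide RNA scaffold. The spacer sits in the gap between the annotated promoter and scaffold and was inserted using BbsI sites, which were destroyed during cloning, as is typical of type IIS oligo-cloning schemes. Transcription yields a single guide RNA that directs SpCas9 to the FES locus.

The plasmid encodes no Cas9 and carries no mammalian selection marker or reporter in the annotated features, so the nuclease must be supplied separately, for example from a co-delivered plasmid. The associated publication describes a scaled framework for CRISPR editing of human pluripotent stem cells to study psychiatric disease, which suggests that pPN086 is one of a set of gene-targeting guide constructs used to edit FES in such cells.
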