Features (pLannotate 1.2.2; 13 found; start..end, strand, type, name):
      1..241     +  promoter       U6 promoter: RNA polymerase III promoter for human U6 snRNA
    271..346     +  misc_RNA       gRNA scaffold: guide RNA scaffold for the Streptococcus pyogenes CRISPR/Cas9 system
    395..411     -  protein_bind   lac operator: The lac repressor binds to the lac operator to inhibit transcription in E. coli. This inhibition can be relieved by adding lactose or isopropyl-β-D-thiogalactopyranoside (IPTG). lac repressor encoded by lacI
    419..449     -  promoter       lac promoter: promoter for the E. coli lac operon
    464..485     -  protein_bind   CAP binding site: CAP binding activates transcription in the presence of cAMP. E. coli catabolite activator protein
    498..590     -  CDS            lacI (fragment): lac repressor; lacI; The lac repressor binds to the lac operator to inhibit transcription in E. coli. This inhibition can be relieved by adding lactose or isopropyl-β-D-thiogalactopyranoside (IPTG).
    773..1361    -  rep_origin     ori: high-copy-number ColE1/pMB1/pBR322/pUC origin of replication
   1532..2392    -  CDS            AmpR: β-lactamase; bla; confers resistance to ampicillin, carbenicillin, and related antibiotics
   2393..2497    -  promoter       AmpR promoter: bla
   2592..2627    +  CDS            rop (fragment): Rop protein, which maintains plasmids at low copy number; rop
   2729..2828    +  misc_feature   bom (fragment): basis of mobility region from pBR322
   2834..2991    -  CDS            lacZα (fragment): LacZα fragment of β-galactosidase; lacZ fragment
   2988..3014    +  misc_feature   MCS (fragment): pUC18/19 multiple cloning site
>Addgene plasmid #91611 | pPN086 | addgene full sequence | sequence record 180332 | Addgene NGS Result
GAGGGCCTATTTCCCATGATTCCTTCATATTTGCATATACGATACAAGGCTGTTAGAGAGATAATTGGAA
TTAATTTGACTGTAAACACAAAGATATTAGTACAAAATACGTGACGTAGAAAGTAATAATTTCTTGGGTA
GTTTGCAGTTTTAAAATTATGTTTTAAAATGGACTATCATATGCTTACCGTAACTTGAAAGTATTTCGAT
TTCTTGGCTTTATATATCTTGTGGAAAGGACGAAACACCGCCCGTGCCAGAGCTCGGTACGTTTTAGAGC
TAGAAATAGCAAGTTAAAATAAGGCTAGTCCGTTATCAACTTGAAAAAGTGGCACCGAGTCGGTGCTTTT
TTAAGCTTGGCGTAATCATGGTCATAGCTGTTTCCTGTGTGAAATTGTTATCCGCTCACAATTCCACACA
ACATACGAGCCGGAAGCATAAAGTGTAAAGCCTGGGGTGCCTAATGAGTGAGCTAACTCACATTAATTGC
GTTGCGCTCACTGCCCGCTTTCCAGTCGGGAAACCTGTCGTGCCAGCTGCATTAATGAATCGGCCAACGC
GCGGGGAGAGGCGGTTTGCGTATTGGGCGCTCTTCCGCTTCCTCGCTCACTGACTCGCTGCGCTCGGTCG
TTCGGCTGCGGCGAGCGGTATCAGCTCACTCAAAGGCGGTAATACGGTTATCCACAGAATCAGGGGATAA
CGCAGGAAAGAACATGTGAGCAAAAGGCCAGCAAAAGGCCAGGAACCGTAAAAAGGCCGCGTTGCTGGCG
TTTTTCCATAGGCTCCGCCCCCCTGACGAGCATCACAAAAATCGACGCTCAAGTCAGAGGTGGCGAAACC
CGACAGGACTATAAAGATACCAGGCGTTTCCCCCTGGAAGCTCCCTCGTGCGCTCTCCTGTTCCGACCCT
GCCGCTTACCGGATACCTGTCCGCCTTTCTCCCTTCGGGAAGCGTGGCGCTTTCTCATAGCTCACGCTGT
AGGTATCTCAGTTCGGTGTAGGTCGTTCGCTCCAAGCTGGGCTGTGTGCACGAACCCCCCGTTCAGCCCG
ACCGCTGCGCCTTATCCGGTAACTATCGTCTTGAGTCCAACCCGGTAAGACACGACTTATCGCCACTGGC
AGCAGCCACTGGTAACAGGATTAGCAGAGCGAGGTATGTAGGCGGTGCTACAGAGTTCTTGAAGTGGTGG
CCTAACTACGGCTACACTAGAAGAACAGTATTTGGTATCTGCGCTCTGCTGAAGCCAGTTACCTTCGGAA
AAAGAGTTGGTAGCTCTTGATCCGGCAAACAAACCACCGCTGGTAGCGGTGGTTTTTTTGTTTGCAAGCA
GCAGATTACGCGCAGAAAAAAAGGATCTCAAGAAGATCCTTTGATCTTTTCTACGGGGTCTGACGCTCAG
TGGAACGAAAACTCACGTTAAGGGATTTTGGTCATGAGATTATCAAAAAGGATCTTCACCTAGATCCTTT
TAAATTAAAAATGAAGTTTTAAATCAATCTAAAGTATATATGAGTAAACTTGGTCTGACAGTTACCAATG
CTTAATCAGTGAGGCACCTATCTCAGCGATCTGTCTATTTCGTTCATCCATAGTTGCCTGACTCCCCGTC
GTGTAGATAACTACGATACGGGAGGGCTTACCATCTGGCCCCAGTGCTGCAATGATACCGCGAGACCCAC
GCTCACCGGCTCCAGATTTATCAGCAATAAACCAGCCAGCCGGAAGGGCCGAGCGCAGAAGTGGTCCTGC
AACTTTATCCGCCTCCATCCAGTCTATTAATTGTTGCCGGGAAGCTAGAGTAAGTAGTTCGCCAGTTAAT
AGTTTGCGCAACGTTGTTGCCATTGCTACAGGCATCGTGGTGTCACGCTCGTCGTTTGGTATGGCTTCAT
TCAGCTCCGGTTCCCAACGATCAAGGCGAGTTACATGATCCCCCATGTTGTGCAAAAAAGCGGTTAGCTC
CTTCGGTCCTCCGATCGTTGTCAGAAGTAAGTTGGCCGCAGTGTTATCACTCATGGTTATGGCAGCACTG
CATAATTCTCTTACTGTCATGCCATCCGTAAGATGCTTTTCTGTGACTGGTGAGTACTCAACCAAGTCAT
TCTGAGAATAGTGTATGCGGCGACCGAGTTGCTCTTGCCCGGCGTCAATACGGGATAATACCGCGCCACA
TAGCAGAACTTTAAAAGTGCTCATCATTGGAAAACGTTCTTCGGGGCGAAAACTCTCAAGGATCTTACCG
CTGTTGAGATCCAGTTCGATGTAACCCACTCGTGCACCCAACTGATCTTCAGCATCTTTTACTTTCACCA
GCGTTTCTGGGTGAGCAAAAACAGGAAGGCAAAATGCCGCAAAAAAGGGAATAAGGGCGACACGGAAATG
TTGAATACTCATACTCTTCCTTTTTCAATATTATTGAAGCATTTATCAGGGTTATTGTCTCATGAGCGGA
TACATATTTGAATGTATTTAGAAAAATAAACAAATAGGGGTTCCGCGCACATTTCCCCGAAAAGTGCCAC
CTGACGTCTAAGAAACCATTATTATCATGACATTAACCTATAAAAATAGGCGTATCACGAGGCCCTTTCG
TCTCGCGCGTTTCGGTGATGACGGTGAAAACCTCTGACACATGCAGCTCCCGGAGACGGTCACAGCTTGT
CTGTAAGCGGATGCCGGGAGCAGACAAGCCCGTCAGGGCGCGTCAGCGGGTGTTGGCGGGTGTCGGGGCT
GGCTTAACTATGCGGCATCAGAGCAGATTGTACTGAGAGTGCACCATATGCGGTGTGAAATACCGCACAG
ATGCGTAAGGAGAAAATACCGCATCAGGCGCCATTCGCCATTCAGGCTGCGCAACTGTTGGGAAGGGCGA
TCGGTGCGGGCCTCTTCGCTATTACGCCAGCTGGCGAAAGGGGGATGTGCTGCAAGGCGATTAAGTTGGG
TAACGCCAGGGTTTTCCCAGTCACGACGTTGTAAAACGACGGCCAGTGAATTCGAGCTCGGTACCCGGGG
ATCCGTTAATTAA
